Addgene plasmid #178766: pXalb_IC_Cas3
Purpose: Expression of X. albilineans type I-C cas3
Depositing lab: Chase Beisel. Depositing organization: Helmholtz-Zentrum fuer Infektionsforschung (HZI). Publication: Rapid cell-free characterization of multi-subunit CRISPR effectors and transposons. Wimmer F, Mougiakos I, Englert F, Beisel CL. Mol Cell. 2022 Feb 16. pii: S1097-2765(22)00102-2. doi: 10.1016/j.molcel.2022.01.026. PubMed 35216669.
Backbone
  Vector backbone: pET28b
  Vector type: Bacterial Expression
Growth in bacteria
  Bacterial resistance: Kanamycin, 50 μg/mL
  Growth temperature: 37°C
  Growth strain: DH5alpha
  Copy number: Low Copy
Gene/Insert
  Gene/Insert name: X. albilineans type I-C cas3
  Species: X. albilineans
  Cloning method: Restriction Enzyme; 5′ cloning site Unknown (unknown if destroyed); 3′ cloning site Unknown (unknown if destroyed)
Terms and licenses: Academic/Nonprofit Terms; Industry Terms: Not Available to Industry
How to cite: pXalb_IC_Cas3 was a gift from Chase Beisel (Addgene plasmid # 178766 ; http://n2t.net/addgene:178766 ; RRID:Addgene_178766)
