[The description below was written by a language model from this plasmid's Addgene catalogue record and pLannotate feature annotations shown in this document.]
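Description:
pXalb_IC_Cas3 is a bacterial expression plasmid built on the pET28b backbone that carries the cas3 gene of the type I-C CRISPR-Cas system from Xanthomonas albilineans. It is propagated in E. coli under kanamycin selection (aminoglycoside phosphotransferase, KanR) and replicates from the ColE1/pBR322-type origin. Together with the rop gene and the bom mobility region, this origin gives the low copy number listed in the record. An f1 phage origin is also present, as are short tetracycline-resistance fragments that are non-functional remnants of the pBR322-derived backbone.

The expression cassette lies on the reverse strand and follows the standard pET arrangement: a T7 promoter with an adjacent lac operator, the strong phage T7 gene 10 ribosome binding site, and a T7 terminator. The plasmid also carries lacI, so transcription depends on T7 RNA polymerase and is repressed until relieved by IPTG or lactose. The feature table does not annotate the cas3 coding sequence itself, but the roughly 2.3 kb unannotated stretch between the ribosome binding site and the terminator is where the insert would be expected. A short histidine-tag match sits near the terminator end of this region, consistent with the vector's C-terminal His tag. The record does not say whether this tag is fused in frame to Cas3, and the cloning sites are listed as unknown. The small "SET1" and "ori2" hits are brief fragments and are probably incidental matches.

The stated purpose is expression of the type I-C Cas3. In type I systems this is the nuclease-helicase recruited by the Cascade complex to degrade target DNA. The associated publication concerns rapid cell-free characterization of multi-subunit CRISPR effectors and transposons, which suggests the plasmid supplies Cas3 alongside constructs encoding the other system components.
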