Features (pLannotate 1.2.2; 19 found; start..end, strand, type, name):
     26..73      -  terminator     T7 terminator: transcription terminator for bacteriophage T7 RNA polymerase
     81..130     -  CDS            SET1 (fragment): solubility-enhancement tag derived from T7 phage gene 10B
    140..157     -  CDS            9xHis (fragment): 9xHis affinity tag
    304..321     +  rep_origin     ori2 (fragment): secondary origin of replication for the bacterial F plasmid; also known as oriS
   2462..2484    -  RBS            RBS: efficient ribosome binding site from bacteriophage T7 gene 10 (Olins and Rangwala, 1989)
   2499..2523    -  protein_bind   lac operator: The lac repressor binds to the lac operator to inhibit transcription in E. coli. This inhibition can be relieved by adding lactose or isopropyl-β-D-thiogalactopyranoside (IPTG). lac repressor encoded by lacI
   2524..2542    -  promoter       T7 promoter: promoter for bacteriophage T7 RNA polymerase
   2564..2843    +  CDS            TcR (fragment): tetracycline efflux protein; tet; confers resistance to tetracycline
   2851..2928    +  promoter       lacI promoter: lacI
   2929..4011    +  CDS            lacI: lac repressor; lacI; The lac repressor binds to the lac operator to inhibit transcription in E. coli. This inhibition can be relieved by adding lactose or isopropyl-β-D-thiogalactopyranoside (IPTG).
   4024..4045    +  protein_bind   CAP binding site: CAP binding activates transcription in the presence of cAMP. E. coli catabolite activator protein
   4060..4351    +  CDS            TcR (fragment): tetracycline efflux protein; tet; confers resistance to tetracycline
   4423..4803    -  CDS            YPB1_ECOLX: Protein predicted: Swiss-Prot protein existence level 4. From Escherichia coli.
   4820..5011    +  CDS            rop: Rop protein, which maintains plasmids at low copy number; rop
   5113..5252    +  misc_feature   bom: basis of mobility region from pBR322
   5438..6026    -  rep_origin     ori: high-copy-number ColE1/pMB1/pBR322/pUC origin of replication
   6148..6963    +  CDS            KanR: aminoglycoside phosphotransferase; aph(3')-Ia; confers resistance to kanamycin in bacteria or G418 (Geneticin®) in eukaryotes
   6972..7029    -  promoter       AmpR promoter (fragment): bla
   7082..7510    -  rep_origin     f1 ori (sequence partly withheld): f1 bacteriophage origin of replication; arrow indicates direction of (+) strand synthesis
>Addgene plasmid #178766 | pXalb_IC_Cas3 | addgene full sequence | sequence record 355130 | Addgene NGS Result
ATCCGGATATAGTTCCTCCTTTCAGCAAAAAACCCCTCAAGACCCGTTTAGAGGCCCCAAGGGGTTATGC
TAGTTATTGCTCAGCGGTGGCAGCAGCCAACTCAGCTTCCTTTCGGGCTTTGTTAGCAGCCGGATCTCAG
TGGTGGTGGTGGTGGTGCCAAAAAAGCTGCTCTCCCTCCAAAAACTGCGGGTTGTCCCAATGCAACCCGA
ACCGGGCGTCGTACAGGCGTGGATTACACAGGCGCACGAATTGCTCCTCGCCGCAGCGCTCGGGTGCGAC
CGGGGCGATAGCGTGCGCCTGCCAGAGCGCCTTGTAGGCCTGCTCGGGCACCTGGACCAGCCAGGATTGC
AGGCGGCGGGCGGCACCGGCCACGCTGACACGCTCGGCATGCTCAAGCTCGTGCAGGACTTCGGCGACCT
CGGGCACTTCCTTGTCCGACTCCATCGCGTAGGGGGCGTAAGGCACGATCAATGGACGCATGGTGGTCTG
GATCACGTTGAACTTGCGCGCAAGTGTGTTCAGGGGAAGATTGTCGATGGTGGACTTGCGCAGTAGGCTC
AGGATTGCCTCGTTGTCGAGTCTGTCATCGCCAAGACGATGATAGAGTTTGCGAAAGTAGCTGTGGATGG
CGTCCATTGCCAGCAGGTCGCCGTGATGCTCGCGCTCGACATCGCGGAAGACTTCGGCGAACAGTTCCAG
TTCCCTCGGTGGCTTCCAGTTTGTGTTGGTTGGCGCGAAGACGCGTACTTCGCTGCTGTCGATGTCCCAC
TCCATGTTGCGATTGCAGCGACCAGCGGCCTGGGCAATGGAATCCAGTCCTGCTTCGGCGCGTAGCACCA
GCGGTACGCTCAGATCTATCCCAGCTTCAATCAAACTGGTCGAGACAATCCGGCATGGCCGGCCTTCCTG
CAAATCTTTTCGTATCTGTGCGAGCACCACACGGCGATGCCGCGCATGCATCAGCGTGGTCAGATGGCGT
GCGCCCGGCTGATCGGCGATTGCGTTGAACAAGGCATGTGCGTGGCGACGGTTGTTGACGATGCATAGCA
CCTGCTCGCGTTGCCGGAGCTGATCGGCCAGCGCATCGTCGTCCAGAGGGCCGACATGCCGCACGCGTAC
ACGGCGCAGTTGCGTGTACAGCGCCTGCGGTTCATTCGCCAGTTCCTCCACCTGTTCGAGGCCGTCGGCG
AAGCCCTGGTCCTGGCGCAGCGCGGGTTGGGTGGCGGTACACAGCACCGGGCTGACCCGATAGTTGAGCG
CCAGCTCGTCCAGCAGCGCCACACACGGGCGCAATAATTTGTATGGCAGGGTCTGTGCTTCGTCCAGGAT
CACCACGCTGCCGGGGATGTTGTGCAGCTTGCGGCAGCGCGAGGGGCGGTCGGTAAACAGGCTTTCGAAA
AACTGCACGGCGGTGGTGACCACGATCGGCGCGTCCCAGTTGTCCATCGCCAGTTTGCGCTTTTCGATCG
CCTGCGGCGCCTTGCTCGGATCGTCGAAGAAGGCGCTGTGATGTTCCAGCACCACAGCGCTGTTGTCCTG
CGCGCCGAGCGCGTGACGGAAGACGCTGGCGGTCTGGTCGACGATGCTGGTGAACGGAATGACGTAGATC
ACCCGGCGCAGCCCGTGCACGATGGCGTGATCCAACGCGAATGCCAGCGATGCCAGGGTCTTGCCGCCGC
CGGTCGGCACGGTGAGCGAGAACAGGCCAGTGCGCAGATGGGCCTTGGCGCGCACGTCGTGCAGAATCTG
CGCCCGTACCGGATTGATGCCACCTTTGCTCGGGAGGCCAGCCAGATGCGTGTCGAGGCGTTCGCGCAGT
TCTGCCAGTGTCGGCTGCGCACCCACTTCTTCTTCGCGTGTCTTGCGGCCTTCGATGCGCCGGTAGAAGT
CGTCGGTATCGACGAAATCGGCATCCACTAGACAGGAGAAGATCATCCGTGCCAGTAGCGTCATCTGGAA
GGCGCGGCGTTCTGGACGGGGATGGCGGGCGAAGCCCTGCGGAAATTCCAGCTTGGCCGGCAGTGTCAGT
TCGCGCTCCCAGTCAGGTAATAAGGGAGGCAACGCCTGTGCGCGATACTCCTCCGACAGCCGTTCGTGTA
GCGAGGTGCGAGAGGAGTCTTTGTCCTGGCGTCCGTCCGCCAGCCCGGCGTGATGTCCAGCGATGGTGTA
GGCCAGAAGTTTCCCACCATCGCCATAACGCGCACAAGCAATCCGCGCCCCCCAAGTGGCGTGATCCACC
TTGGCGGGGTCGCCGTCTAGGCGCGCCTGGAATTTCTCGGTGTATTTGCCGAGATCGTGCAATTGCCCAG
CGACCCGGGCCAGCAGTTGTCCGCCGAAGGGCCCGGCGTGGCGCGCGGCACGCTCGCCGACGCCGTTCAG
ATGATCGGCCAGACCTTGCCAATTGCTACGATCGCTGCGTTCGGTCGAATGCGCATAGAACGCCATCGTG
TCTCCCGTATATCTCCTTCTTAAAGTTAAACAAAATTATTTCTAGAGGGGAATTGTTATCCGCTCACAAT
TCCCCTATAGTGAGTCGTATTAATTTCGCGGGATCGAGATCTCGATCCTCTACGCCGGACGCATCGTGGC
CGGCATCACCGGCGCCACAGGTGCGGTTGCTGGCGCCTATATCGCCGACATCACCGATGGGGAAGATCGG
GCTCGCCACTTCGGGCTCATGAGCGCTTGTTTCGGCGTGGGTATGGTGGCAGGCCCCGTGGCCGGGGGAC
TGTTGGGCGCCATCTCCTTGCATGCACCATTCCTTGCGGCGGCGGTGCTCAACGGCCTCAACCTACTACT
GGGCTGCTTCCTAATGCAGGAGTCGCATAAGGGAGAGCGTCGAGATCCCGGACACCATCGAATGGCGCAA
AACCTTTCGCGGTATGGCATGATAGCGCCCGGAAGAGAGTCAATTCAGGGTGGTGAATGTGAAACCAGTA
ACGTTATACGATGTCGCAGAGTATGCCGGTGTCTCTTATCAGACCGTTTCCCGCGTGGTGAACCAGGCCA
GCCACGTTTCTGCGAAAACGCGGGAAAAAGTGGAAGCGGCGATGGCGGAGCTGAATTACATTCCCAACCG
CGTGGCACAACAACTGGCGGGCAAACAGTCGTTGCTGATTGGCGTTGCCACCTCCAGTCTGGCCCTGCAC
GCGCCGTCGCAAATTGTCGCGGCGATTAAATCTCGCGCCGATCAACTGGGTGCCAGCGTGGTGGTGTCGA
TGGTAGAACGAAGCGGCGTCGAAGCCTGTAAAGCGGCGGTGCACAATCTTCTCGCGCAACGCGTCAGTGG
GCTGATCATTAACTATCCGCTGGATGACCAGGATGCCATTGCTGTGGAAGCTGCCTGCACTAATGTTCCG
GCGTTATTTCTTGATGTCTCTGACCAGACACCCATCAACAGTATTATTTTCTCCCATGAAGACGGTACGC
GACTGGGCGTGGAGCATCTGGTCGCATTGGGTCACCAGCAAATCGCGCTGTTAGCGGGCCCATTAAGTTC
TGTCTCGGCGCGTCTGCGTCTGGCTGGCTGGCATAAATATCTCACTCGCAATCAAATTCAGCCGATAGCG
GAACGGGAAGGCGACTGGAGTGCCATGTCCGGTTTTCAACAAACCATGCAAATGCTGAATGAGGGCATCG
TTCCCACTGCGATGCTGGTTGCCAACGATCAGATGGCGCTGGGCGCAATGCGCGCCATTACCGAGTCCGG
GCTGCGCGTTGGTGCGGATATCTCGGTAGTGGGATACGACGATACCGAAGACAGCTCATGTTATATCCCG
CCGTTAACCACCATCAAACAGGATTTTCGCCTGCTGGGGCAAACCAGCGTGGACCGCTTGCTGCAACTCT
CTCAGGGCCAGGCGGTGAAGGGCAATCAGCTGTTGCCCGTCTCACTGGTGAAAAGAAAAACCACCCTGGC
GCCCAATACGCAAACCGCCTCTCCCCGCGCGTTGGCCGATTCATTAATGCAGCTGGCACGACAGGTTTCC
CGACTGGAAAGCGGGCAGTGAGCGCAACGCAATTAATGTAAGTTAGCTCACTCATTAGGCACCGGGATCT
CGACCGATGCCCTTGAGAGCCTTCAACCCAGTCAGCTCCTTCCGGTGGGCGCGGGGCATGACTATCGTCG
CCGCACTTATGACTGTCTTCTTTATCATGCAACTCGTAGGACAGGTGCCGGCAGCGCTCTGGGTCATTTT
CGGCGAGGACCGCTTTCGCTGGAGCGCGACGATGATCGGCCTGTCGCTTGCGGTATTCGGAATCTTGCAC
GCCCTCGCTCAAGCCTTCGTCACTGGTCCCGCCACCAAACGTTTCGGCGAGAAGCAGGCCATTATCGCCG
GCATGGCGGCCCCACGGGTGCGCATGATCGTGCTCCTGTCGTTGAGGACCCGGCTAGGCTGGCGGGGTTG
CCTTACTGGTTAGCAGAATGAATCACCGATACGCGAGCGAACGTGAAGCGACTGCTGCTGCAAAACGTCT
GCGACCTGAGCAACAACATGAATGGTCTTCGGTTTCCGTGTTTCGTAAAGTCTGGAAACGCGGAAGTCAG
CGCCCTGCACCATTATGTTCCGGATCTGCATCGCAGGATGCTGCTGGCTACCCTGTGGAACACCTACATC
TGTATTAACGAAGCGCTGGCATTGACCCTGAGTGATTTTTCTCTGGTCCCGCCGCATCCATACCGCCAGT
TGTTTACCCTCACAACGTTCCAGTAACCGGGCATGTTCATCATCAGTAACCCGTATCGTGAGCATCCTCT
CTCGTTTCATCGGTATCATTACCCCCATGAACAGAAATCCCCCTTACACGGAGGCATCAGTGACCAAACA
GGAAAAAACCGCCCTTAACATGGCCCGCTTTATCAGAAGCCAGACATTAACGCTTCTGGAGAAACTCAAC
GAGCTGGACGCGGATGAACAGGCAGACATCTGTGAATCGCTTCACGACCACGCTGATGAGCTTTACCGCA
GCTGCCTCGCGCGTTTCGGTGATGACGGTGAAAACCTCTGACACATGCAGCTCCCGGAGACGGTCACAGC
TTGTCTGTAAGCGGATGCCGGGAGCAGACAAGCCCGTCAGGGCGCGTCAGCGGGTGTTGGCGGGTGTCGG
GGCGCAGCCATGACCCAGTCACGTAGCGATAGCGGAGTGTATACTGGCTTAACTATGCGGCATCAGAGCA
GATTGTACTGAGAGTGCACCATTGCGGTGTGAAATACCGCACAGATGCGTAAGGAGAAAATACCGCATCA
GGCGCTCTTCCGCTTCCTCGCTCACTGACTCGCTGCGCTCGGTCGTTCGGCTGCGGCGAGCGGTATCAGC
TCACTCAAAGGCGGTAATACGGTTATCCACAGAATCAGGGGATAACGCAGGAAAGAACATGTGAGCAAAA
GGCCAGCAAAAGGCCAGGAACCGTAAAAAGGCCGCGTTGCTGGCGTTTTTCCATAGGCTCCGCCCCCCTG
ACGAGCATCACAAAAATCGACGCTCAAGTCAGAGGTGGCGAAACCCGACAGGACTATAAAGATACCAGGC
GTTTCCCCCTGGAAGCTCCCTCGTGCGCTCTCCTGTTCCGACCCTGCCGCTTACCGGATACCTGTCCGCC
TTTCTCCCTTCGGGAAGCGTGGCGCTTTCTCATAGCTCACGCTGTAGGTATCTCAGTTCGGTGTAGGTCG
TTCGCTCCAAGCTGGGCTGTGTGCACGAACCCCCCGTTCAGCCCGACCGCTGCGCCTTATCCGGTAACTA
TCGTCTTGAGTCCAACCCGGTAAGACACGACTTATCGCCACTGGCAGCAGCCACTGGTAACAGGATTAGC
AGAGCGAGGTATGTAGGCGGTGCTACAGAGTTCTTGAAGTGGTGGCCTAACTACGGCTACACTAGAAGGA
CAGTATTTGGTATCTGCGCTCTGCTGAAGCCAGTTACCTTCGGAAAAAGAGTTGGTAGCTCTTGATCCGG
CAAACAAACCACCGCTGGTAGCGGTGGTTTTTTTGTTTGCAAGCAGCAGATTACGCGCAGAAAAAAAGGA
TCTCAAGAAGATCCTTTGATCTTTTCTACGGGGTCTGACGCTCAGTGGAACGAAAACTCACGTTAAGGGA
TTTTGGTCATGAACAATAAAACTGTCTGCTTACATAAACAGTAATACAAGGGGTGTTATGAGCCATATTC
AACGGGAAACGTCTTGCTCTAGGCCGCGATTAAATTCCAACATGGATGCTGATTTATATGGGTATAAATG
GGCTCGCGATAATGTCGGGCAATCAGGTGCGACAATCTATCGATTGTATGGGAAGCCCGATGCGCCAGAG
TTGTTTCTGAAACATGGCAAAGGTAGCGTTGCCAATGATGTTACAGATGAGATGGTCAGACTAAACTGGC
TGACGGAATTTATGCCTCTTCCGACCATCAAGCATTTTATCCGTACTCCTGATGATGCATGGTTACTCAC
CACTGCGATCCCCGGGAAAACAGCATTCCAGGTATTAGAAGAATATCCTGATTCAGGTGAAAATATTGTT
GATGCGCTGGCAGTGTTCCTGCGCCGGTTGCATTCGATTCCTGTTTGTAATTGTCCTTTTAACAGCGATC
GCGTATTTCGTCTCGCTCAGGCGCAATCACGAATGAATAACGGTTTGGTTGATGCGAGTGATTTTGATGA
CGAGCGTAATGGCTGGCCTGTTGAACAAGTCTGGAAAGAAATGCATAAACTTTTGCCATTCTCACCGGAT
TCAGTCGTCACTCATGGTGATTTCTCACTTGATAACCTTATTTTTGACGAGGGGAAATTAATAGGTTGTA
TTGATGTTGGACGAGTCGGAATCGCAGACCGATACCAGGATCTTGCCATCCTATGGAACTGCCTCGGTGA
GTTTTCTCCTTCATTACAGAAACGGCTTTTTCAAAAATATGGTATTGATAATCCTGATATGAATAAATTG
CAGTTTCATTTGATGCTCGATGAGTTTTTCTAAGAATTAATTCATGAGCGGATACATATTTGAATGTATT
TAGAAAAATAAACAAATAGGGGTTCCGCGCACATTTCCCCGAAAAGTGCCACCTAAATTGTAAGCGTTAA
TATTTTGTTAAAATTCGCGTTAAATTTTTGTTAAATCAGCTCATTTTTTAACCAATAGGCCGAAATCGGC
AAAATCCCTTATAAATCAAAAGAATAGACCGAGATAGGGT
[37 nt withheld, positions 7181-7217]
AAAGAACGTGGACTCCAACGTCAAAGG
[49 nt withheld, positions 7245-7293]
T
[91 nt withheld, positions 7295-7385]
G
[124 nt withheld, positions 7387-7510]
CCCATTCGCCA
